>Addgene plasmid #133511 | pAV0758 | addgene full sequence | sequence record 263662 | Addgene NGS Result
TCGCGCGTTTCGGTGATGACGGTGAAAACCTCTGACACATGCAGCTCCCGGAGACGGTCACAGCTTGTCT
GTAAGCGGATGCCGGGAGCAGACAAGCCCGTCAGGGCGCGTCAGCGGGTGTTGGCGGGTGTCGGGGCTGG
CTTAACTATGCGGCATCAGAGCAGATTGTACTGAGAGTGCACCATAACCGGGGCCTTACGAAGTTAAATT
ATAGGCACAGACATCTTTGGCATTGGAAAGATTTAGTAACAATCATAATGTAGCACTTCTTAAAAAATCT
AATTTTAGAACAAAAAGGCTTAAAAAAGAATGGTTCCGCTCTTTTAAAAAATAGTAAAATGTACAATAGC
AAGGTTTTCGTAGGTCGACGGACATAACAAGGGGAAAGAGAAATAAAGCATGTAAACGTCAATAAAACAT
CTTTGATTCTGGATCAATCATATGCCAAATGAAGAAAAATAGCATTTATAACAACATGAAACCATATTTG
AGACCTTTTAACGATGAAAATTTATTAAATAAAAGATAAAAAAGAAAGAAACCGTTCAAGTTCAATGAAA
ATTTCGTCGTGAAGTAGAAACCAAGATAATGGAAAGGCTTCGCAAAGCCACAAATTTTCCAATAGTCATT
ATAACTGAAGATTAAGGACAGTATACTAGTAAAAATCAAGTGAATTGTGCCTAGGATAGGTAGCTAACGT
GACTGCCACTGAACCTGTGTAGCGTATTAGATCCATCAAGATCCCTTCTGCTCATATCATTGCTGATCTG
TAAATTGACCGCATCAAATTTGATCTCATTTATATCGAGATTGATCTATATTATTTTGCCAATTTGCAGT
ATATAAACTTATTTGATTAAGTTTTTGGTCTCCTTCGCCACGTCTTCATTTTGTTAGTTTAAATTTTTTT
GACTAACTTAGAAAGGGAAGTTTTTAAAAACGTTGAAATACTTTTTCGATTTAAAAATATATATTTAATT
AATTTTCTGTTCCAAAATGGTTGCTCCTCATCTTTGGTTACGTGCTGAAACCAAACCTTTAGAAGAGCGC
AGTGCTTTGACTCCTAGAACTGCCAAGATACTCGCCGATGCTGGATTTCAAATTACCATTGAGCGCTCTT
CCCAACGTGCTTTCAAGGACAAAGAATTTGAGCGCCTTGGTTTCCCCATGGTTCCTGAGGGCTCATGGCG
ACATGCACCTAAGGACGCGTACATTATTGGTCTCAAAGAGCTTCCGGAAAATGATAACAGTCCTTTGAAG
CATACTCATATTCAATTTGCTCATTGCTACAAAAACCAGGAAGGTTGGCGTGAAGTCTTGTCCCGATTCC
CCGCTGGCAATGGTCTTCTATATGATTTGGAATTTTTGCAAGATGACAATGGCAGACGTGTTGCCGCTTT
TGGTTACCACGCTGGTTTTGCTGGATCAGCTATCTCATGTTTAGTTTGGGCACATCAATTATTGCATCCT
AACAAACAATTCCCTGCTATCCGTCCGTTCCCCAACGAAAAATCTTTGGTTCGCCATGTTGCTCGTCAAG
TACGTTTAGCTTTGAAAAAGAATAACAACCAGTATCCTCGTATTCTGGTTATTGGGGCTCTTGGTCGTTG
TGGTACTGGAGCGTGCGATTTAGCATCAAAGATTGGTATTCCCTTCGATAACATTCTTCGCTGGGACATT
AATGAAACTAAGAAGGGTGGTCCCTTTACCGAAATTACGGAATCAGACATATTTGTTAACTGCATTTATC
TGAGCATGCCTATTCCCAAATTCTGTACCGTCGAGTCGTTAAATGTACCTAACCGTAAATTGCGTGTTGT
TTGTGATGTTAGCTGTGACACTACCAATCCTAACAATCCTATTCCAATTTATAATGTAAACACTACATTT
GATCATCCTACAGTTGAGGTTAAAGGTGTCACAACTCCTCCTCCTTTAGAGGTCATTTCTATTGATCATC
TTCCTACTTTATTGCCAAGGGAATCTTCCGAAGCATTTAGTGAAGCTCTAATTCCTAGTCTTTTGGCTTT
GAAGGACGTCGACAATGCTCCCGTTTGGGTCAGAGCTAAAAAACTTTATGAAACCATGGTTCAAAAGTTT
TAAAATAAATGTTATTTAATTTCAAAGTTCCGGGTCCTTTATATTGTTTCACCAAATTATTGAATATTAT
TTTCTCAAAAATTAACTTTAGAATACAATTTAGACGGCATTTTCGATGCTCTGGACATTTTTTCCACGTA
CTTGTTAAATTGTAGCGGTGTTGCATAATACTACCTTTTGATTTGTTATTCACGTTACAATATATATTTG
ACTAATTTAAATATGATAATATACACATTTCTCTGCAAACCTCCTTTATACTTTTCGCCGGTCATTGATT
AATAATTAAGAAACAGGATTTCATCCTGCATTTGCCACTTACCTATATGGTAAATATAAATCTTGAAACT
TTCCCCAATATTTATTGCTTGCTAGGGCGGTGTGAAATACCGCACAGATGCGTAAGGAGAAAATACCGCA
TCAGGAAATTGTAAGCGTTAATATTTTGTTAAAATTCGCGTTAAATTTTTGTTAAATCAGCTCATTTTTT
AACCAATAGGCCGAAATCGGCAAAATCCCTTATAAATCAAAAGAATAGACCGAGATAGGGT
[37 nt withheld, positions 2652-2688]
AAAGAACGTGGACTCCAACGTCAAAGG
[49 nt withheld, positions 2716-2764]
T
[91 nt withheld, positions 2766-2856]
G
[124 nt withheld, positions 2858-2981]
CCATTCGCCATTCAGGCTGCGCAACTGTTGGGAAGGGCGATCGGTGCGGGCCTCTTCGCTATTACGCCAG
CTGGCGAAAGGGGGATGTGCTGCAAGGCGATTAAGTTGGGTAACGCCAGGGTTTTCCCAGTCACGACGTT
GTAAAACGACGGCCAGTGAGCGCGCGTAATACGACTCACTATAGGGCGAATTGGGTACCGGGCCCCCCCT
CGAGGTCGACTCAAATTCACTGATTTAAGACTTTATAACAAAAAGATCTTTTTTATAAATCCTAACTGAT
TAGTGAAATTAATATAAGATAATATGCTTGCTGGTGAATATTGAATCAAAACTTGCTACTGAAGTGATAG
TAGCATTCAACCCTACGCTTAGAACTTGATCTTCACCAACAACCCAGTAACCTACTTTATACTTCTTTAT
GCGCCAGCGAGTATACCACCGAAGTCTTATAAGTTTTGTTTAATTTAGAACTATACATTAAACTATCAAG
AAAATTATCCAAGTAAACAGTGCTGACGCGACCTTCGTGTTCTAGTTTATCATTTATAGAGATTTAGTCA
ATTGAGTAGATTCTTTGATATTCTTTTCTTTTTGAAAAGGATCTATTTCAAAAGTTTCCTTTTCGGTTGT
TAATCTGTACAACTGATTCCTCATAAAAGTGGCAGCGGCACAAGTTACTGTGCCCTTTGCGCCTCTTACT
AGGAGAAAAATCCTTTTCAACTTAAGTGCTCTATTCTTGTCTTTTTGTTTTTTTTTTGCATACTGAAACT
TATTCCTTCGTTCTGCAACACATTTGCCATAGTCCTATTTCTGTTTTTCTTTACCCTTTTCGTTAATAAA
TTTATTTACTATGGGAGGTCCCGGGCGAGAGTTTCCACGTCCATGTATACTGAGGTTTATTGCCTGTAAC
GGGCAAACTCGAGCAGTTCAATCACGAGGAGATTACCAGAAAACACTCGCTATTGCTTTGAAAAAGTTTA
GCCTTGAAGATGCTTCAAAATTCATTGTATGCGTTTCACAGAGTAGTCGAATTAAGCTGATTACTGAAGA
AGAATTTAAACAAATTTGTTTTAATTCATCTTCACCGGAACGCGACAGGTTAATTATTGTGCCAAAAGAA
AAGCCTTGTCCATCGTTTGAAGACCTCCGCCGTTCTTGGGAGATTGAATTGGCTCAACCGGCAGCATTAT
CATCACAGTCCTCCCTTTCTCCTGGATCCCGAGAGTTTCCACGTCCATGTATACTGAGGTTTATTGCCTG
TAACGGGCAAACTCGAGCAGTTCAATCACGAGGAGATTACCAGAAAACACTCGCTATTGCTTTGAAAAAG
TTTAGCCTTGAAGATGCTTCAAAATTCATTGTATGCGTTTCACAGAGTAGTCGAATTAAGCTGATTACTG
AAGAAGAATTTAAACAAATTTGTTTTAATTCATCTTCACCGGAACGCGACAGGTTAATTATTGTGCCAAA
AGAAAAGCCTTGTCCATCGTTTGAAGACCTCCGCCGTTCTTGGGAGATTGAATTGGCTCAACCGGCAGCA
TTATCATCACAGTCCTCCCTTTCTCCTTCTAGACGAGAGTTTCCACGTCCATGTATACTGAGGTTTATTG
CCTGTAACGGGCAAACTCGAGCAGTTCAATCACGAGGAGATTACCAGAAAACACTCGCTATTGCTTTGAA
AAAGTTTAGCCTTGAAGATGCTTCAAAATTCATTGTATGCGTTTCACAGAGTAGTCGAATTAAGCTGATT
ACTGAAGAAGAATTTAAACAAATTTGTTTTAATTCATCTTCACCGGAACGCGACAGGTTAATTATTGTGC
CAAAAGAAAAGCCTTGTCCATCGTTTGAAGACCTCCGCCGTTCTTGGGAGATTGAATTGGCTCAACCGGC
AGCATTATCATCACAGTCCTCCCTTTCTCCTTTAATTAACGGAACAAAAGCTGGAGGATCCATGTCTAAA
GGTGAAGAATTATTCACTGGTGTTGTCCCAATTTTGGTTGAATTAGATGGTGATGTTAATGGTCACAAAT
TTTCTGTCTCCGGTGAAGGTGAAGGTGATGCTACTTACGGTAAATTGACCTTAAAATTTATTTGTACTAC
TGGTAAATTGCCAGTTCCATGGCCAACCTTAGTCACTACTTTCGGTTATGGTGTTCAATGTTTTGCGAGA
TACCCAGATCATATGAAACAACATGACTTTTTCAAGTCTGCCATGCCAGAAGGTTATGTTCAAGAAAGAA
CTATTTTTTTCAAAGATGACGGTAACTACAAGACCAGAGCTGAAGTCAAGTTTGAAGGTGATACCTTAGT
TAATAGAATCGAATTAAAAGGTATTGATTTTAAAGAAGATGGTAACATTTTAGGTCACAAATTGGAATAC
AACTATAACTCTCACAATGTTTACATCATGGCTGACAAACAAAAGAATGGTATCAAAGTTAACTTCAAAA
TTAGACACAACATTGAAGATGGTTCTGTTCAATTAGCTGACCATTATCAACAAAATACTCCAATTGGTGA
TGGTCCAGTCTTGTTACCAGACAACCATTACTTATCCACTCAATCTGCCTTATCCAAAGATCCAAACGAA
AAGAGAGACCACATGGTCTTGTTAGAATTTGTTACTGCTGCTGGTATTACCCATGGTATGGATGAATTGT
ACAAAAGATCCATGTCTAAAGGTGAAGAATTATTCACTGGTGTTGTCCCAATTTTGGTTGAATTAGATGG
TGATGTTAATGGTCACAAATTTTCTGTCTCCGGTGAAGGTGAAGGTGATGCTACTTACGGTAAATTGACC
TTAAAATTTATTTGTACTACTGGTAAATTGCCAGTTCCATGGCCAACCTTAGTCACTACTTTCGGTTATG
GTGTTCAATGTTTTGCGAGATACCCAGATCATATGAAACAACATGACTTTTTCAAGTCTGCCATGCCAGA
AGGTTATGTTCAAGAAAGAACTATTTTTTTCAAAGATGACGGTAACTACAAGACCAGAGCTGAAGTCAAG
TTTGAAGGTGATACCTTAGTTAATAGAATCGAATTAAAAGGTATTGATTTTAAAGAAGATGGTAACATTT
TAGGTCACAAATTGGAATACAACTATAACTCTCACAATGTTTACATCATGGCTGACAAACAAAAGAATGG
TATCAAAGTTAACTTCAAAATTAGACACAACATTGAAGATGGTTCTGTTCAATTAGCTGACCATTATCAA
CAAAATACTCCAATTGGTGATGGTCCAGTCTTGTTACCAGACAACCATTACTTATCCACTCAATCTGCCT
TATCCAAAGATCCAAACGAAAAGAGAGACCACATGGTCTTGTTAGAATTTGTTACTGCTGCTGGTATTAC
CCATGGTATGGATGAATTGTACAAAAGATCCATGTCTAAAGGTGAAGAATTATTCACTGGTGTTGTCCCA
ATTTTGGTTGAATTAGATGGTGATGTTAATGGTCACAAATTTTCTGTCTCCGGTGAAGGTGAAGGTGATG
CTACTTACGGTAAATTGACCTTAAAATTTATTTGTACTACTGGTAAATTGCCAGTTCCATGGCCAACCTT
AGTCACTACTTTCGGTTATGGTGTTCAATGTTTTGCGAGATACCCAGATCATATGAAACAACATGACTTT
TTCAAGTCTGCCATGCCAGAAGGTTATGTTCAAGAAAGAACTATTTTTTTCAAAGATGACGGTAACTACA
AGACCAGAGCTGAAGTCAAGTTTGAAGGTGATACCTTAGTTAATAGAATCGAATTAAAAGGTATTGATTT
TAAAGAAGATGGTAACATTTTAGGTCACAAATTGGAATACAACTATAACTCTCACAATGTTTACATCATG
GCTGACAAACAAAAGAATGGTATCAAAGTTAACTTCAAAATTAGACACAACATTGAAGATGGTTCTGTTC
AATTAGCTGACCATTATCAACAAAATACTCCAATTGGTGATGGTCCAGTCTTGTTACCAGACAACCATTA
CTTATCCACTCAATCTGCCTTATCCAAAGATCCAAACGAAAAGAGAGACCACATGGTCTTGTTAGAATTT
GTTACTGCTGCTGGTATTACCCATGGTATGGATGAATTGTACAAATAAAGATCTGTATTCTTTAATATCG
GCGCGCCACTTCTAAATAAGCGAATTTCTTATGATTTATGATTTTTATTATTAAATAAGTTATAAAAAAA
ATAAGTGTATACAAATTTTAAAGTGACTCTTAGGTTTTAAAACGAAAATTCTTATTCTTGAGTAACTCTT
TCCTGTAGGTCAGGTTGCTTTCTCAGGTATAGTATGAGGTCGCTCTTATTGACCACACCTCTACCGGCAG
ATCCGCTAGGGATAACAGGGTAATATAGATCTGTTTAGCTTGCCTCGTCCCCGCCGGGTCACCCGGCCAG
CGACATGGAGGCCCAGAATACCCTCCTTGACAGTCTTGACGTGCGCAGCTCAGGGGCATGATGTGACTGT
CGCCCGTACATTTAGCCCATACATCCCCATGTATAATCATTTGCATCCATACATTTTGATGGCCGCACGG
CGCGAAGCAAAAATTACGGCTCCTCGCTGCAGACCTGCGAGCAGGGAAACGCTCCCCTCACAGACGCGTT
GAATTGTCCCCACGCCGCGCCCCTGTAGAGAAATATAAAAGGTTAGGATTTGCCACTGAGGTTCTTCTTT
CATATACTTCCTTTTAAAATCTTGCTAGGATACAGTTCTCACATCACATCCGAACATAAACAACCATGGG
TAAGGAAAAGACTCACGTTTCGAGGCCGCGATTAAATTCCAACATGGATGCTGATTTATATGGGTATAAA
TGGGCTCGCGATAATGTCGGGCAATCAGGTGCGACAATCTATCGATTGTATGGGAAGCCCGATGCGCCAG
AGTTGTTTCTGAAACATGGCAAAGGTAGCGTTGCCAATGATGTTACAGATGAGATGGTCAGACTAAACTG
GCTGACGGAATTTATGCCTCTTCCGACCATCAAGCATTTTATCCGTACTCCTGATGATGCATGGTTACTC
ACCACTGCGATCCCCGGCAAAACAGCATTCCAGGTATTAGAAGAATATCCTGATTCAGGTGAAAATATTG
TTGATGCGCTGGCAGTGTTCCTGCGCCGGTTGCATTCGATTCCTGTTTGTAATTGTCCTTTTAACAGCGA
TCGCGTATTTCGTCTCGCTCAGGCGCAATCACGAATGAATAACGGTTTGGTTGATGCGAGTGATTTTGAT
GACGAGCGTAATGGCTGGCCTGTTGAACAAGTCTGGAAAGAAATGCATAAGCTTTTGCCATTCTCACCGG
ATTCAGTCGTCACTCATGGTGATTTCTCACTTGATAACCTTATTTTTGACGAGGGGAAATTAATAGGTTG
TATTGATGTTGGACGAGTCGGAATCGCAGACCGATACCAGGATCTTGCCATCCTATGGAACTGCCTCGGT
GAGTTTTCTCCTTCATTACAGAAACGGCTTTTTCAAAAATATGGTATTGATAATCCTGATATGAATAAAT
TGCAGTTTCATTTGATGCTCGATGAGTTTTTCTAATCAGTACTGACAATAAAAAGATTCTTGTTTTCAAG
AACTTGTCATTTGTATAGTTTTTTTATATTGTAGTTGTTCTATTTTAATCAAATGTTAGCGTGATTTATA
TTTTTTTTCGCCTCGACATCATCTGCCCAGATGCGAAGTTAAGTGCGCAGAAAGTAATATCATGCGTCAA
TCGTATGTGAATGCTGGTCGCTATACTGCTGTCGATTCGATACTAACGCCGCCATCCAGTTTAAACGAGC
TCCAGCTTTTGTTCCCTTTAGTGAGGGTTAATTGCGCGCTTGGCGTAATCATGGTCATAGCTGTTTCCTG
TGTGAAATTGTTATCCGCTCACAATTCCACACAACATACGAGCCGGAAGCATAAAGTGTAAAGCCTGGGG
TGCCTAATGAGTGAGCTAACTCACATTAATTGCGTTGCGCTCACTGCCCGCTTTCCAGTCGGGAAACCTG
TCGTGCCAGCTGCATTAATGAATCGGCCAACGCGCGGGGAGAGGCGGTTTGCGTATTGGGCGCTCTTCCG
CTTCCTCGCTCACTGACTCGCTGCGCTCGGTCGTTCGGCTGCGGCGAGCGGTATCAGCTCACTCAAAGGC
GGTAATACGGTTATCCACAGAATCAGGGGATAACGCAGGAAAGAACATGTGAGCAAAAGGCCAGCAAAAG
GCCAGGAACCGTAAAAAGGCCGCGTTGCTGGCGTTTTTCCATAGGCTCCGCCCCCCTGACGAGCATCACA
AAAATCGACGCTCAAGTCAGAGGTGGCGAAACCCGACAGGACTATAAAGATACCAGGCGTTTCCCCCTGG
AAGCTCCCTCGTGCGCTCTCCTGTTCCGACCCTGCCGCTTACCGGATACCTGTCCGCCTTTCTCCCTTCG
GGAAGCGTGGCGCTTTCTCATAGCTCACGCTGTAGGTATCTCAGTTCGGTGTAGGTCGTTCGCTCCAAGC
TGGGCTGTGTGCACGAACCCCCCGTTCAGCCCGACCGCTGCGCCTTATCCGGTAACTATCGTCTTGAGTC
CAACCCGGTAAGACACGACTTATCGCCACTGGCAGCAGCCACTGGTAACAGGATTAGCAGAGCGAGGTAT
GTAGGCGGTGCTACAGAGTTCTTGAAGTGGTGGCCTAACTACGGCTACACTAGAAGAACAGTATTTGGTA
TCTGCGCTCTGCTGAAGCCAGTTACCTTCGGAAAAAGAGTTGGTAGCTCTTGATCCGGCAAACAAACCAC
CGCTGGTAGCGGTGGTTTTTTTGTTTGCAAGCAGCAGATTACGCGCAGAAAAAAAGGATCTCAAGAAGAT
CCTTTGATCTTTTCTACGGGGTCTGACGCTCAGTGGAACGAAAACTCACGTTAAGGGATTTTGGTCATGA
GATTATCAAAAAGGATCTTCACCTAGATCCTTTTAAATTAAAAATGAAGTTTTAAATCAATCTAAAGTAT
ATATGAGTAAACTTGGTCTGACAGTTACCAATGCTTAATCAGTGAGGCACCTATCTCAGCGATCTGTCTA
TTTCGTTCATCCATAGTTGCCTGACTCCCCGTCGTGTAGATAACTACGATACGGGAGGGCTTACCATCTG
GCCCCAGTGCTGCAATGATACCGCGAGACCCACGCTCACCGGCTCCAGATTTATCAGCAATAAACCAGCC
AGCCGGAAGGGCCGAGCGCAGAAGTGGTCCTGCAACTTTATCCGCCTCCATCCAGTCTATTAATTGTTGC
CGGGAAGCTAGAGTAAGTAGTTCGCCAGTTAATAGTTTGCGCAACGTTGTTGCCATTGCTACAGGCATCG
TGGTGTCACGCTCGTCGTTTGGTATGGCTTCATTCAGCTCCGGTTCCCAACGATCAAGGCGAGTTACATG
ATCCCCCATGTTGTGCAAAAAAGCGGTTAGCTCCTTCGGTCCTCCGATCGTTGTCAGAAGTAAGTTGGCC
GCAGTGTTATCACTCATGGTTATGGCAGCACTGCATAATTCTCTTACTGTCATGCCATCCGTAAGATGCT
TTTCTGTGACTGGTGAGTACTCAACCAAGTCATTCTGAGAATAGTGTATGCGGCGACCGAGTTGCTCTTG
CCCGGCGTCAATACGGGATAATACCGCGCCACATAGCAGAACTTTAAAAGTGCTCATCATTGGAAAACGT
TCTTCGGGGCGAAAACTCTCAAGGATCTTACCGCTGTTGAGATCCAGTTCGATGTAACCCACTCGTGCAC
CCAACTGATCTTCAGCATCTTTTACTTTCACCAGCGTTTCTGGGTGAGCAAAAACAGGAAGGCAAAATGC
CGCAAAAAAGGGAATAAGGGCGACACGGAAATGTTGAATACTCATACTCTTCCTTTTTCAATATTATTGA
AGCATTTATCAGGGTTATTGTCTCATGAGCGGATACATATTTGAATGTATTTAGAAAAATAAACAAATAG
GGGTTCCGCGCACATTTCCCCGAAAAGTGCCACCTGACGTCTAAGAAACCATTATTATCATGACATTAAC
CTATAAAAATAGGCGTATCACGAGGCCCTTTCGTC
Features (pLannotate 1.2.2; 22 found; start..end, strand, type, name):
    137..186     +  misc_feature   bom (fragment): basis of mobility region from pBR322
    997..2097    +  CDS            lys3: LYS1_SCHPO - Experimental evidence at protein level: Swiss-Prot protein existence level 1. Catalyzes the NAD(+)-dependent cleavage of saccharopine to L- lysine and 2-oxoglutarate, the final step in the alpha-aminoadipate (AAA) pathway for lysin biosynthesis. From Schizosaccharomyces pombe (strain 972 / ATCC 24843) (Fission yeast).
   2477..2525    +  misc_feature   bom (fragment): basis of mobility region from pBR322
   2553..2981    -  rep_origin     f1 ori (sequence partly withheld): f1 bacteriophage origin of replication; arrow indicates direction of (+) strand synthesis
   2985..3140    -  CDS            lacZα (fragment): LacZα fragment of β-galactosidase; lacZ fragment
   3148..3166    +  promoter       T7 promoter: promoter for bacteriophage T7 RNA polymerase
   3175..3201    -  misc_feature   MCS (fragment): pBluescript multiple cloning site
   4555..4902    +  CDS            byr2 (fragment): BYR2_SCHPO - Also known as ste8 From Schizosaccharomyces pombe (strain 972 / ATCC 24843) (Fission yeast).
   4933..5646    +  CDS            GFPmut3: GFPmut3 is a basic (constitutively fluorescent) green fluorescent protein published in 1996, derived from Aequorea victoria. It is reported to be a very rapidly-maturing weak dimer.
   5653..6366    +  CDS            GFPmut3: GFPmut3 is a basic (constitutively fluorescent) green fluorescent protein published in 1996, derived from Aequorea victoria. It is reported to be a very rapidly-maturing weak dimer.
   6373..7086    +  CDS            GFPmut3: GFPmut3 is a basic (constitutively fluorescent) green fluorescent protein published in 1996, derived from Aequorea victoria. It is reported to be a very rapidly-maturing weak dimer.
   7131..7318    +  terminator     ADH1 terminator: S. cerevisiae ADH1; transcription terminator for the S. cerevisiae alcohol dehydrogenase 1 (ADH1) gene
   7393..8749    +  gene           kanMX: yeast selectable marker conferring kanamycin resistance (Wach et al., 1994)
   8806..8824    -  promoter       T3 promoter: promoter for bacteriophage T3 RNA polymerase
   8867..8889    -  protein_bind   lac operator (fragment): The lac repressor binds to the lac operator to inhibit transcription in E. coli. This inhibition can be relieved by adding lactose or isopropyl-β-D-thiogalactopyranoside (IPTG). lac repressor encoded by lacI
   8893..8923    -  promoter       lac promoter: promoter for the E. coli lac operon
   8938..8959    -  protein_bind   CAP binding site: CAP binding activates transcription in the presence of cAMP. E. coli catabolite activator protein
   8972..9064    -  CDS            lacI (fragment): lac repressor; lacI; The lac repressor binds to the lac operator to inhibit transcription in E. coli. This inhibition can be relieved by adding lactose or isopropyl-β-D-thiogalactopyranoside (IPTG).
   9247..9835    -  rep_origin     ori: high-copy-number ColE1/pMB1/pBR322/pUC origin of replication
  10006..10866   -  CDS            AmpR: β-lactamase; bla; confers resistance to ampicillin, carbenicillin, and related antibiotics
  10867..10971   -  promoter       AmpR promoter: bla
  11066..35      +  CDS            rop (fragment) (across the origin): Rop protein, which maintains plasmids at low copy number; rop
