[The description below was written by a language model from this plasmid's Addgene catalogue record and pLannotate feature annotations shown in this document.]
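Description:
pAV0758 is an 11.1 kb fission yeast expression plasmid built on the pLys3(BstZ17I) backbone (pAV0357), one of a set of stable integration vectors for Schizosaccharomyces pombe. It is maintained in E. coli through a high-copy ColE1/pUC-type origin and an ampicillin resistance gene. It also retains pBluescript-derived remnants: an f1 origin, lacZα and lac regulatory fragments, and T7 and T3 promoters flanking the cloning region. No yeast replication origin is annotated, which fits a design that relies on chromosomal integration. The S. pombe lys3 coding sequence encodes the saccharopine dehydrogenase that catalyses the last step of lysine biosynthesis. It presumably provides the homology for targeting to the lys3 locus, and the backbone name suggests linearisation at a BstZ17I site, although the record does not describe the integration mechanism. The depositor notes an L368F substitution in Lys3 that is not known to affect function.

The payload is the RasAct probe, described as three copies of the Ras-binding domain of Byr2 (a Ras1 effector kinase, also known as Ste8). These are fused to three tandem GFP copies, annotated as GFPmut3, and followed by the S. cerevisiae ADH1 terminator. Expression is driven by the pak1 promoter according to the insert name. The automated annotation does not mark this promoter and detects only a single byr2 fragment, leaving the upstream region unannotated. A kanMX cassette downstream allows G418 selection in yeast. Because the Byr2 domain binds the active form of Ras, the triple-GFP fusion serves as a live-cell fluorescent reporter for where and when Ras1 is active in fission yeast.
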