Addgene plasmid #133511: pAV0758
Purpose: Expression of 3GFP tagged RasAct probe to monitor active Ras1
Depositing lab: Sophie Martin. Depositing organization: Universite de Lausanne (UNIL). Publication: A toolbox of stable integration vectors in the fission yeast Schizosaccharomyces pombe. Vjestica A, Marek M, Nkosi PJ, Merlini L, Liu G, Berard M, Billault-Chaumartin I, Martin SG. J Cell Sci. 2020 Jan 8;133(1). pii: jcs.240754. doi: 10.1242/jcs.240754. PubMed 31801797.
Backbone
  Vector backbone: pLys3BstZ17I(pAV0357)
  Vector type: Yeast Expression
Growth in bacteria
  Bacterial resistance: Ampicillin, 100 μg/mL
  Growth temperature: 37°C
  Growth strain: DH5alpha
  Copy number: High Copy
Gene/Insert
  Gene/Insert name: pLys3(BstZ17I)-p(pak1)-RasAct(3xbyr2RBD)-3GFP-kanMX-terminator(ScADH1)
  Species: S. pombe (fission yeast)
  Cloning method: Unknown
Terms and licenses: Academic/Nonprofit Terms; Industry Terms: Not Available to Industry
Depositor comments: Please note: Plasmid contains a L368F mutation in Lys3. This mutation is not known to affect plasmid function. Please see the Resource Information section for an annotated Genbank file.
How to cite: pAV0758 was a gift from Sophie Martin (Addgene plasmid # 133511 ; http://n2t.net/addgene:133511 ; RRID:Addgene_133511)
